Addgene plasmid #233614: psiCHECK2_Rluc-Y0x-Fluc
Purpose: Expression of Rluc-Fluc reporter gene containing no Y
Depositing lab: Shintaro Iwasaki. Depositing organization: RIKEN Pioneering Research Institute, Wako. Publication: METTL18-mediated histidine methylation of RPL3 modulates translation elongation for proteostasis maintenance. Matsuura-Suzuki E, Shimazu T, Takahashi M, Kotoshiba K, Suzuki T, Kashiwagi K, Sohtome Y, Akakabe M, Sodeoka M, Dohmae N, Ito T, Shinkai Y, Iwasaki S. Elife. 2022 Jun 8;11. pii: 72780. doi: 10.7554/eLife.72780. PubMed 35674491.
Backbone
  Vector backbone: psiCHECK2
  Vector type: Luciferase
Growth in bacteria
  Bacterial resistance: Ampicillin, 100 μg/mL
  Growth temperature: 37°C
  Growth strain: DH5alpha
  Copy number: High Copy
Gene/Insert
  Gene/Insert name: Rluc-Y0x-Fluc
  Species: Synthetic
  Cloning method: Restriction Enzyme; 5′ cloning site Unknown (unknown if destroyed)
Terms and licenses: Academic/Nonprofit Terms; Industry Terms: Not Available to Industry
How to cite: psiCHECK2_Rluc-Y0x-Fluc was a gift from Shintaro Iwasaki (Addgene plasmid # 233614 ; http://n2t.net/addgene:233614 ; RRID:Addgene_233614)
