[The description below was written by a language model from this plasmid's Addgene catalogue record and pLannotate feature annotations shown in this document.]
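Description:
psiCHECK2_Rluc-Y0x-Fluc is a luciferase reporter plasmid built on the psiCHECK2 backbone for expression of a synthetic Renilla–firefly luciferase reporter in mammalian cells. It is maintained in E. coli as a high-copy plasmid through a ColE1/pUC-type origin of replication and is selected with ampicillin via the β-lactamase (AmpR) gene under its own bla promoter.

The annotated payload is a single transcription unit. The SV40 enhancer and early promoter drives expression, followed by a chimeric β-globin/immunoglobulin heavy chain intron that generally improves mRNA processing and expression. A T7 promoter sits just upstream of the coding region and can be used for in vitro transcription of the reporter mRNA. The human codon-optimised Renilla luciferase (hRluc) coding sequence is followed, after a gap of about 40 nucleotides, by the firefly luciferase (luc+) coding sequence. No second promoter lies between them, unlike the standard psiCHECK2 layout with two independent cassettes. This arrangement and the insert name suggest that the two luciferases are joined through a short intervening test sequence, although the record does not explicitly state that they form one open reading frame. An SV40 polyadenylation region lies downstream of the firefly gene and is annotated on the reverse strand along with a small large T antigen fragment.

"Y0x" denotes a version containing no Y, according to the stated purpose. It presumably serves as the zero-repeat control for related reporters carrying Y (likely tyrosine) codons, though the record does not define this. Given the associated work on translation elongation, comparing firefly signal with upstream Renilla signal would report how efficiently ribosomes traverse the linker.
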