Features (pLannotate 1.2.2; 10 found; start..end, strand, type, name):
     62..419     +  promoter       SV40 promoter: SV40 enhancer and early promoter
    489..621     +  intron         chimeric intron: chimera between introns from human β-globin and immunoglobulin heavy chain genes
    666..684     +  promoter       T7 promoter: promoter for bacteriophage T7 RNA polymerase
    706..1638    +  CDS            hRluc: Renilla luciferase human codon-optimized
   1678..3330    +  CDS            luciferase: firefly luciferase; luc+; enhanced luc+ version of the luciferase gene AAS38485.1 42718124.0
   3374..3495    -  polyA_signal   SV40 poly(A) signal: SV40 polyadenylation signal
   3518..3586    -  CDS            large T antigen (fragment): large T antigen from SV40 (simian virus 40)
   3628..3732    +  promoter       AmpR promoter: bla
   3733..4593    +  CDS            AmpR: β-lactamase; bla; confers resistance to ampicillin, carbenicillin, and related antibiotics
   4764..5352    +  rep_origin     ori: high-copy-number ColE1/pMB1/pBR322/pUC origin of replication
>Addgene plasmid #233614 | psiCHECK2_Rluc-Y0x-Fluc | addgene full sequence | sequence record 465633 | Addgene NGS Result
AGATCTGCGCAGCACCATGGCCTGAAATAACCTCTGAAAGAGGAACTTGGTTAGGTACCTTCTGAGGCGG
AAAGAACCAGCTGTGGAATGTGTGTCAGTTAGGGTGTGGAAAGTCCCCAGGCTCCCCAGCAGGCAGAAGT
ATGCAAAGCATGCATCTCAATTAGTCAGCAACCAGGTGTGGAAAGTCCCCAGGCTCCCCAGCAGGCAGAA
GTATGCAAAGCATGCATCTCAATTAGTCAGCAACCATAGTCCCGCCCCTAACTCCGCCCATCCCGCCCCT
AACTCCGCCCAGTTCCGCCCATTCTCCGCCCCATGGCTGACTAATTTTTTTTATTTATGCAGAGGCCGAG
GCCGCCTCGGCCTCTGAGCTATTCCAGAAGTAGTGAGGAGGCTTTTTTGGAGGCCTAGGCTTTTGCAAAA
AGCTTGATTCTTCTGACACAACAGTCTCGAACTTAAGCTGCAGAAGTTGGTCGTGAGGCACTGGGCAGGT
AAGTATCAAGGTTACAAGACAGGTTTAAGGAGACCAATAGAAACTGGGCTTGTCGAGACAGAGAAGACTC
TTGCGTTTCTGATAGGCACCTATTGGTCTTACTGACATCCACTTTGCCTTTCTCTCCACAGGTGTCCACT
CCCAGTTCAATTACAGCTCTTAAGGCTAGAGTACTTAATACGACTCACTATAGGTTTCCTTCCTCTTTTG
GCAACATGGCTTCCAAGGTGTACTACCCCGAGCAACGCAAACGCATGATCACTGGGCCTCAGTGGTGGGC
TCGCTGCAAGCAAATGAACGTGCTGGACTCCTTCATCAACTACTATGATTCCGAGAAGCACGCCGAGAAC
GCCGTGATTTTTCTGCATGGTAACGCTGCCTCCAGCTACCTGTGGAGGCACGTCGTGCCTCACATCGAGC
CCGTGGCTAGATGCATCATCCCTGATCTGATCGGAATGGGTAAGTCCGGCAAGAGCGGGAATGGCTCATA
TCGCCTCCTGGATCACTACAAGTACCTCACCGCTTGGTTCGAGCTGCTGAACCTTCCAAAGAAAATCATC
TTTGTGGGCCACGACTGGGGGGCTTGTCTGGCCTTTCACTACTCCTACGAGCACCAAGACAAGATCAAGG
CCATCGTCCATGCTGAGAGTGTCGTGGACGTGATCGAGTCCTGGGACGAGTGGCCTGACATCGAGGAGGA
TATCGCCCTGATCAAGAGCGAAGAGGGCGAGAAAATGGTGCTTGAGAATAACTTCTTCGTCGAGACCATG
CTCCCAAGCAAGATCATGCGGAAACTGGAGCCTGAGGAGTTCGCTGCCTACCTGGAGCCATTCAAGGAGA
AGGGCGAGGTTAGACGGCCTACCCTCTCCTGGCCTCGCGAGATCCCTCTCGTTAAGGGAGGCAAGCCCGA
CGTCGTCCAGATTGTCCGCAACTACAACGCCTACCTTCGGGCCAGCGACGATCTGCCTAAGATGTTCATC
GAGTCCGACCCTGGGTTCTTTTCCAACGCTATTGTCGAGGGAGCTAAGAAGTTCCCTAACACCGAGTTCG
TGAAGGTGAAGGGCCTCCACTTCAGCCAGGAGGACGCTCCAGATGAAATGGGTAAGTACATCAAGAGCTT
CGTGGAGCGCGTGCTGAAGAACGAGCAGATGTCGACGGGGGCCCCTAGGAGATCCCCCGGGGAGCTCATG
GCCGATGCTAAGAACATTAAGAAGGGCCCTGCTCCCTTCTACCCTCTGGAGGATGGCACCGCTGGCGAGC
AGCTGCACAAGGCCATGAAGAGGTATGCCCTGGTGCCTGGCACCATTGCCTTCACCGATGCCCACATTGA
GGTGGACATCACCTATGCCGAGTACTTCGAGATGTCTGTGCGCCTGGCCGAGGCCATGAAGAGGTACGGC
CTGAACACCAACCACCGCATCGTGGTGTGCTCTGAGAACTCTCTGCAGTTCTTCATGCCAGTGCTGGGCG
CCCTGTTCATCGGAGTGGCCGTGGCCCCTGCTAACGACATTTACAACGAGCGCGAGCTGCTGAACAGCAT
GGGCATTTCTCAGCCTACCGTGGTGTTCGTGTCTAAGAAGGGCCTGCAGAAGATCCTGAACGTGCAGAAG
AAGCTGCCTATCATCCAGAAGATCATCATCATGGACTCTAAGACCGACTACCAGGGCTTCCAGAGCATGT
ACACATTCGTGACATCTCATCTGCCTCCTGGCTTCAACGAGTACGACTTCGTGCCAGAGTCTTTCGACAG
GGACAAAACCATTGCCCTGATCATGAACAGCTCTGGGTCTACCGGCCTGCCTAAGGGCGTGGCCCTGCCT
CATCGCACCGCCTGTGTGCGCTTCTCTCACGCCCGCGACCCTATTTTCGGCAACCAGATCATCCCCGACA
CCGCTATTCTGAGCGTGGTGCCATTCCACCACGGCTTCGGCATGTTCACCACCCTGGGCTACCTGATTTG
CGGCTTTCGGGTGGTGCTGATGTACCGCTTCGAGGAGGAGCTGTTCCTGCGCAGCCTGCAAGACTACAAA
ATTCAGTCTGCCCTGCTGGTGCCAACCCTGTTCAGCTTCTTCGCTAAGAGCACCCTGATCGACAAGTACG
ACCTGTCTAACCTGCACGAGATTGCCTCTGGCGGCGCCCCACTGTCTAAGGAGGTGGGCGAAGCCGTGGC
CAAGCGCTTTCATCTGCCAGGCATCCGCCAGGGCTACGGCCTGACCGAGACAACCAGCGCCATTCTGATT
ACCCCAGAGGGCGACGACAAGCCTGGCGCCGTGGGCAAGGTGGTGCCATTCTTCGAGGCCAAGGTGGTGG
ACCTGGACACCGGCAAGACCCTGGGAGTGAACCAGCGCGGCGAGCTGTGTGTGCGCGGCCCTATGATTAT
GTCCGGCTACGTGAATAACCCTGAGGCCACAAACGCCCTGATCGACAAGGACGGCTGGCTGCACTCTGGC
GACATTGCCTACTGGGACGAGGACGAGCACTTCTTCATCGTGGACCGCCTGAAGTCTCTGATCAAGTACA
AGGGCTACCAGGTGGCCCCAGCCGAGCTGGAGTCTATCCTGCTGCAGCACCCTAACATTTTCGACGCCGG
AGTGGCCGGCCTGCCCGACGACGATGCCGGCGAGCTGCCTGCCGCCGTCGTCGTGCTGGAACACGGCAAG
ACCATGACCGAGAAGGAGATCGTGGACTATGTGGCCAGCCAGGTGACAACCGCCAAGAAGCTGCGCGGCG
GAGTGGTGTTCGTGGACGAGGTGCCCAAGGGCCTGACCGGCAAGCTGGACGCCCGCAAGATCCGCGAGAT
CCTGATCAAGGCTAAGAAAGGCGGCAAGATCGCCGTGTAATAATTCTAGAGTCGGGGCGGCCGGCCGCTT
CGAGCAGACATGATAAGATACATTGATGAGTTTGGACAAACCACAACTAGAATGCAGTGAAAAAAATGCT
TTATTTGTGAAATTTGTGATGCTATTGCTTTATTTGTAACCATTATAAGCTGCAATAAACAAGTTAACAA
CAACAATTGCATTCATTTTATGTTTCAGGTTCAGGGGGAGGTGTGGGAGGTTTTTTAAAGCAAGTAAAAC
CTCTACAAATGTGGTAAAATCGATAAGGATCCAGGTGGCACTTTTCGGGGAAATGTGCGCGGAACCCCTA
TTTGTTTATTTTTCTAAATACATTCAAATATGTATCCGCTCATGAGACAATAACCCTGATAAATGCTTCA
ATAATATTGAAAAAGGAAGAGTATGAGTATTCAACATTTCCGTGTCGCCCTTATTCCCTTTTTTGCGGCA
TTTTGCCTTCCTGTTTTTGCTCACCCAGAAACGCTGGTGAAAGTAAAAGATGCTGAAGATCAGTTGGGTG
CACGAGTGGGTTACATCGAACTGGATCTCAACAGCGGTAAGATCCTTGAGAGTTTTCGCCCCGAAGAACG
TTTTCCAATGATGAGCACTTTTAAAGTTCTGCTATGTGGCGCGGTATTATCCCGTATTGACGCCGGGCAA
GAGCAACTCGGTCGCCGCATACACTATTCTCAGAATGACTTGGTTGAGTACTCACCAGTCACAGAAAAGC
ATCTTACGGATGGCATGACAGTAAGAGAATTATGCAGTGCTGCCATAACCATGAGTGATAACACTGCGGC
CAACTTACTTCTGACAACGATCGGAGGACCGAAGGAGCTAACCGCTTTTTTGCACAACATGGGGGATCAT
GTAACTCGCCTTGATCGTTGGGAACCGGAGCTGAATGAAGCCATACCAAACGACGAGCGTGACACCACGA
TGCCTGTAGCAATGGCAACAACGTTGCGCAAACTATTAACTGGCGAACTACTTACTCTAGCTTCCCGGCA
ACAATTAATAGACTGGATGGAGGCGGATAAAGTTGCAGGACCACTTCTGCGCTCGGCCCTTCCGGCTGGC
TGGTTTATTGCTGATAAATCTGGAGCCGGTGAGCGTGGGTCTCGCGGTATCATTGCAGCACTGGGGCCAG
ATGGTAAGCCCTCCCGTATCGTAGTTATCTACACGACGGGGAGTCAGGCAACTATGGATGAACGAAATAG
ACAGATCGCTGAGATAGGTGCCTCACTGATTAAGCATTGGTAACTGTCAGACCAAGTTTACTCATATATA
CTTTAGATTGATTTAAAACTTCATTTTTAATTTAAAAGGATCTAGGTGAAGATCCTTTTTGATAATCTCA
TGACCAAAATCCCTTAACGTGAGTTTTCGTTCCACTGAGCGTCAGACCCCGTAGAAAAGATCAAAGGATC
TTCTTGAGATCCTTTTTTTCTGCGCGTAATCTGCTGCTTGCAAACAAAAAAACCACCGCTACCAGCGGTG
GTTTGTTTGCCGGATCAAGAGCTACCAACTCTTTTTCCGAAGGTAACTGGCTTCAGCAGAGCGCAGATAC
CAAATACTGTTCTTCTAGTGTAGCCGTAGTTAGGCCACCACTTCAAGAACTCTGTAGCACCGCCTACATA
CCTCGCTCTGCTAATCCTGTTACCAGTGGCTGCTGCCAGTGGCGATAAGTCGTGTCTTACCGGGTTGGAC
TCAAGACGATAGTTACCGGATAAGGCGCAGCGGTCGGGCTGAACGGGGGGTTCGTGCACACAGCCCAGCT
TGGAGCGAACGACCTACACCGAACTGAGATACCTACAGCGTGAGCTATGAGAAAGCGCCACGCTTCCCGA
AGGGAGAAAGGCGGACAGGTATCCGGTAAGCGGCAGGGTCGGAACAGGAGAGCGCACGAGGGAGCTTCCA
GGGGGAAACGCCTGGTATCTTTATAGTCCTGTCGGGTTTCGCCACCTCTGACTTGAGCGTCGATTTTTGT
GATGCTCGTCAGGGGGGCGGAGCCTATGGAAAAACGCCAGCAACGCGGCCTTTTTACGGTTCCTGGCCTT
TTGCTGGCCTTTTGCTCACATGGCTCGAC
